Addgene plasmid #233212: pLARRYv2-EGFP-T2A-Flpo
Purpose: (Empty Backbone) Cloning expressed barcodes at the EcoRV site for preparing lentiviral libaries for single-cell lineage tracing experiments, with EGFP-T2A-Flpo for selection
Depositing lab: Alejo Rodriguez-Fraticelli. Depositing organization: Instituto de Investigacion Biomedica (IRB Barcelona). Publication: Pre-existing stem cell heterogeneity dictates clonal responses to the acquisition of leukemic driver mutations. Singh I, Fernandez-Perez D, Sanchez PS, Rodriguez-Fraticelli AE. Cell Stem Cell. 2025 Feb 19:S1934-5909(25)00012-8. doi: 10.1016/j.stem.2025.01.012. PubMed 40010350.
Backbone
  Vector backbone: pLARRYv2
  Vector type: Mammalian Expression, Lentiviral
  Selectable markers: EGFP
Growth in bacteria
  Bacterial resistance: Ampicillin, 100 μg/mL
  Growth temperature: 30°C
  Growth strain: NEB Stable
  Copy number: High Copy
Gene/Insert
  Gene/Insert name: None
Terms and licenses: Academic/Nonprofit Terms; Industry Terms: Not Available to Industry
Depositor comments: Please visit https://doi.org/10.1101/2024.05.14.594084 for bioRxiv preprint.
How to cite: pLARRYv2-EGFP-T2A-Flpo was a gift from Alejo Rodriguez-Fraticelli (Addgene plasmid # 233212 ; http://n2t.net/addgene:233212 ; RRID:Addgene_233212)
