[The description below was written by a language model from this plasmid's Addgene catalogue record and pLannotate feature annotations shown in this document.]
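Description:
pLARRYv2-EGFP-T2A-Flpo is an empty lentiviral backbone from the pLARRYv2 series, designed to receive libraries of expressed DNA barcodes for single-cell lineage tracing in mammalian cells. It is maintained in E. coli as a high-copy plasmid through a ColE1/pUC-type origin with ampicillin selection (AmpR under its own bla promoter). It also carries remnants of a phagemid-style cloning backbone, including an f1 origin, lac regulatory elements, a lacZα fragment, and T7 and T3 promoters. The annotated sequence is about 9.5 kb.

The viral portion is a self-inactivating HIV-1 transfer cassette. An RSV promoter drives a truncated 5' LTR, followed by the Ψ packaging signal with a gag fragment, the RRE for Rev-dependent nuclear export, and the cPPT/CTS. Downstream lie a WPRE and a ΔU3 3' LTR, with an SV40 polyadenylation signal and SV40 origin sequences outside the LTRs. Between these elements, a human EF-1α core promoter with intron A sequence expresses a single open reading frame encoding EGFP, a T2A peptide, and FLPo. Ribosomal skipping at T2A yields separate proteins: EGFP marks transduced cells so they can be identified or sorted, and the nuclear-targeted, mouse codon-optimised FLP recombinase can act on FRT sites in target cells.

According to the record, barcodes are cloned at an EcoRV site so that they are transcribed and can be read out in single-cell RNA data; the position of that site is not annotated in the feature table. No insert is present. A Gateway attB2 site sits between FLPo and the WPRE. The associated publication concerns clonal responses of stem cells to leukemic driver mutations.
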