Features (pLannotate 1.2.2; 31 found; start..end, strand, type, name):
     94..112     -  promoter       T7 promoter: promoter for bacteriophage T7 RNA polymerase
    120..275     +  CDS            lacZα (fragment): LacZα fragment of β-galactosidase; lacZ fragment
    280..708     +  rep_origin     f1 ori (sequence partly withheld): f1 bacteriophage origin of replication; arrow indicates direction of (+) strand synthesis
    761..865     +  promoter       AmpR promoter: bla
    866..1726    +  CDS            AmpR: β-lactamase; bla; confers resistance to ampicillin, carbenicillin, and related antibiotics
   1897..2485    +  rep_origin     ori: high-copy-number ColE1/pMB1/pBR322/pUC origin of replication
   2668..2760    +  CDS            lacI (fragment): lac repressor; lacI; The lac repressor binds to the lac operator to inhibit transcription in E. coli. This inhibition can be relieved by adding lactose or isopropyl-β-D-thiogalactopyranoside (IPTG).
   2773..2794    +  protein_bind   CAP binding site: CAP binding activates transcription in the presence of cAMP. E. coli catabolite activator protein
   2809..2839    +  promoter       lac promoter: promoter for the E. coli lac operon
   2847..2863    +  protein_bind   lac operator: The lac repressor binds to the lac operator to inhibit transcription in E. coli. This inhibition can be relieved by adding lactose or isopropyl-β-D-thiogalactopyranoside (IPTG). lac repressor encoded by lacI
   2908..2926    +  promoter       T3 promoter: promoter for bacteriophage T3 RNA polymerase
   2954..3180    +  promoter       RSV promoter: Rous sarcoma virus enhancer/promoter
   3181..3361    +  LTR            5' LTR (truncated): truncated 5' long terminal repeat (LTR) from HIV-1
   3408..3533    +  misc_feature   HIV-1 Ψ: packaging signal of human immunodeficiency virus type 1
   3517..3880    +  CDS            HIV-1 gag (fragment): gag protein from human immunodeficiency virus 1; gag
   4026..4259    +  misc_feature   RRE: The Rev response element (RRE) of HIV-1 allows for Rev-dependent mRNA export from the nucleus to the cytoplasm.
   4636..4736    +  CDS            Rev (fragment): human immunodeficiency virus 1 (HIV-1) Rev protein; rev; enhances nuclear export of unspliced and incompletely spliced viral mRNAs
   4754..4871    +  misc_feature   cPPT/CTS: central polypurine tract and central termination sequence of HIV-1
   4897..5108    +  promoter       EF-1α core promoter: core promoter for human elongation factor EF-1α
   5109..5218    +  intron         EF-1α intron A (fragment): intron upstream of the start codon of human EF-1α
   5844..6047    +  intron         EF-1α intron A: truncated intron upstream of the start codon of human EF-1α
   6063..6779    +  CDS            EGFP: EGFP is a basic (constitutively fluorescent) green fluorescent protein published in 1996, derived from Aequorea victoria. It is reported to be a rapidly-maturing weak dimer with moderate acid sensitivity.
   6789..6842    +  CDS            T2A: 2A peptide from Thosea asigna virus capsid protein Eukaryotic ribosomes fail to insert a peptide bond between the Gly and Pro residues, yielding separate polypeptides.
   6843..8139    +  CDS            FLPo (fragment): nuclear-targeted site-specific recombinase FLPo is a mouse codon-optimized fusion between the SV40 nuclear localization signal and a thermostable version of the Saccharomyces cerevisiae site-specific recombinase FLP. Recombination occurs at FRT sequences.
   8175..8199    -  protein_bind   attB2: mutant version of attB; recombination site for the Gateway® BP reaction BP Clonase™
   8217..8805    +  misc_feature   WPRE: woodchuck hepatitis virus posttranscriptional regulatory element
   8868..8942    +  CDS            nef (fragment): NEF_HV1Z2 - Experimental evidence at protein level: Swiss-Prot protein existence level 1. Extracellular Nef protein targets CD4(+) T-lymphocytes for apoptosis by interacting with CXCR4 surface receptors. From Human immunodeficiency virus type 1 group M subtype D (isolate Z2/CDC-Z34) (HIV-1).
   8944..9177    +  LTR            3' LTR (ΔU3): self-inactivating 3' long terminal repeat (LTR) from HIV-1
   9249..9370    +  polyA_signal   SV40 poly(A) signal: SV40 polyadenylation signal
   9389..9410    +  rep_origin     SV40 ori (fragment): SV40 origin of replication
   9410..73      +  rep_origin     SV40 ori (across the origin): SV40 origin of replication
>Addgene plasmid #233212 | pLARRYv2-EGFP-T2A-Flpo | addgene full sequence | sequence record 462162 | Addgene NGS Result
ATTTATGCAGAGGCCGAGGCCGCCTCGGCCTCTGAGCTATTCCAGAAGTAGTGAGGAGGCTTTTTTGGAG
GCCTAGGGACGTACCCAATTCGCCCTATAGTGAGTCGTATTACGCGCGCTCACTGGCCGTCGTTTTACAA
CGTCGTGACTGGGAAAACCCTGGCGTTACCCAACTTAATCGCCTTGCAGCACATCCCCCTTTCGCCAGCT
GGCGTAATAGCGAAGAGGCCCGCACCGATCGCCCTTCCCAACAGTTGCGCAGCCTGAATGGCGAATGGG
[124 nt withheld, positions 280-403]
C
[91 nt withheld, positions 405-495]
A
[49 nt withheld, positions 497-545]
CCTTTGACGTTGGAGTCCACGTTCTTT
[37 nt withheld, positions 573-609]
ACCCTATCTCGGTCTATTCTTTTGATTTATAAGGGATTTTGCCGATTTCGGCCTATTGGTTAAAAAATGA
GCTGATTTAACAAAAATTTAACGCGAATTTTAACAAAATATTAACGCTTACAATTTAGGTGGCACTTTTC
GGGGAAATGTGCGCGGAACCCCTATTTGTTTATTTTTCTAAATACATTCAAATATGTATCCGCTCATGAG
ACAATAACCCTGATAAATGCTTCAATAATATTGAAAAAGGAAGAGTATGAGTATTCAACATTTCCGTGTC
GCCCTTATTCCCTTTTTTGCGGCATTTTGCCTTCCTGTTTTTGCTCACCCAGAAACGCTGGTGAAAGTAA
AAGATGCTGAAGATCAGTTGGGTGCACGAGTGGGTTACATCGAACTGGATCTCAACAGCGGTAAGATCCT
TGAGAGTTTTCGCCCCGAAGAACGTTTTCCAATGATGAGCACTTTTAAAGTTCTGCTATGTGGCGCGGTA
TTATCCCGTATTGACGCCGGGCAAGAGCAACTCGGTCGCCGCATACACTATTCTCAGAATGACTTGGTTG
AGTACTCACCAGTCACAGAAAAGCATCTTACGGATGGCATGACAGTAAGAGAATTATGCAGTGCTGCCAT
AACCATGAGTGATAACACTGCGGCCAACTTACTTCTGACAACGATCGGAGGACCGAAGGAGCTAACCGCT
TTTTTGCACAACATGGGGGATCATGTAACTCGCCTTGATCGTTGGGAACCGGAGCTGAATGAAGCCATAC
CAAACGACGAGCGTGACACCACGATGCCTGTAGCAATGGCAACAACGTTGCGCAAACTATTAACTGGCGA
ACTACTTACTCTAGCTTCCCGGCAACAATTAATAGACTGGATGGAGGCGGATAAAGTTGCAGGACCACTT
CTGCGCTCGGCCCTTCCGGCTGGCTGGTTTATTGCTGATAAATCTGGAGCCGGTGAGCGTGGGTCTCGCG
GTATCATTGCAGCACTGGGGCCAGATGGTAAGCCCTCCCGTATCGTAGTTATCTACACGACGGGGAGTCA
GGCAACTATGGATGAACGAAATAGACAGATCGCTGAGATAGGTGCCTCACTGATTAAGCATTGGTAACTG
TCAGACCAAGTTTACTCATATATACTTTAGATTGATTTAAAACTTCATTTTTAATTTAAAAGGATCTAGG
TGAAGATCCTTTTTGATAATCTCATGACCAAAATCCCTTAACGTGAGTTTTCGTTCCACTGAGCGTCAGA
CCCCGTAGAAAAGATCAAAGGATCTTCTTGAGATCCTTTTTTTCTGCGCGTAATCTGCTGCTTGCAAACA
AAAAAACCACCGCTACCAGCGGTGGTTTGTTTGCCGGATCAAGAGCTACCAACTCTTTTTCCGAAGGTAA
CTGGCTTCAGCAGAGCGCAGATACCAAATACTGTTCTTCTAGTGTAGCCGTAGTTAGGCCACCACTTCAA
GAACTCTGTAGCACCGCCTACATACCTCGCTCTGCTAATCCTGTTACCAGTGGCTGCTGCCAGTGGCGAT
AAGTCGTGTCTTACCGGGTTGGACTCAAGACGATAGTTACCGGATAAGGCGCAGCGGTCGGGCTGAACGG
GGGGTTCGTGCACACAGCCCAGCTTGGAGCGAACGACCTACACCGAACTGAGATACCTACAGCGTGAGCT
ATGAGAAAGCGCCACGCTTCCCGAAGAGAGAAAGGCGGACAGGTATCCGGTAAGCGGCAGGGTCGGAACA
GGAGAGCGCACGAGGGAGCTTCCAGGGGGAAACGCCTGGTATCTTTATAGTCCTGTCGGGTTTCGCCACC
TCTGACTTGAGCGTCGATTTTTGTGATGCTCGTCAGGGGGGCGGAGCCTATGGAAAAACGCCAGCAACGC
GGCCTTTTTACGGTTCCTGGCCTTTTGCTGGCCTTTTGCTCACATGTTCTTTCCTGCGTTATCCCCTGAT
TCTGTGGATAACCGTATTACCGCCTTTGAGTGAGCTGATACCGCTCGCCGCAGCCGAACGACCGAGCGCA
GCGAGTCAGTGAGCGAGGAAGCGGAAGAGCGCCCAATACGCAAACCGCCTCTCCCCGCGCGTTGGCCGAT
TCATTAATGCAGCTGGCACGACAGGTTTCCCGACTGGAAAGCGGGCAGTGAGCGCAACGCAATTAATGTG
AGTTAGCTCACTCATTAGGCACCCCAGGCTTTACACTTTATGCTTCCGGCTCGTATGTTGTGTGGAATTG
TGAGCGGATAACAATTTCACACAGGAAACAGCTATGACCATGATTACGCCAAGCGCGCAATTAACCCTCA
CTAAAGGGAACAAAAGCTGGAGCTGCAAGCTTAATGTAGTCTTATGCAATACTCTTGTAGTCTTGCAACA
TGGTAACGATGAGTTAGCAACATGCCTTACAAGGAGAGAAAAAGCACCGTGCATGCCGATTGGTGGAAGT
AAGGTGGTACGATCGTGCCTTATTAGGAAGGCAACAGACGGGTCTGACATGGATTGGACGAACCACTGAA
TTGCCGCATTGCAGAGATATTGTATTTAAGTGCCTAGCTCGATACATAAACGGGTCTCTCTGGTTAGACC
AGATCTGAGCCTGGGAGCTCTCTGGCTAACTAGGGAACCCACTGCTTAAGCCTCAATAAAGCTTGCCTTG
AGTGCTTCAAGTAGTGTGTGCCCGTCTGTTGTGTGACTCTGGTAACTAGAGATCCCTCAGACCCTTTTAG
TCAGTGTGGAAAATCTCTAGCAGTGGCGCCCGAACAGGGACTTGAAAGCGAAAGGGAAACCAGAGGAGCT
CTCTCGACGCAGGACTCGGCTTGCTGAAGCGCGCACGGCAAGAGGCGAGGGGCGGCGACTGGTGAGTACG
CCAAAAATTTTGACTAGCGGAGGCTAGAAGGAGAGAGATGGGTGCGAGAGCGTCAGTATTAAGCGGGGGA
GAATTAGATCGCGATGGGAAAAAATTCGGTTAAGGCCAGGGGGAAAGAAAAAATATAAATTAAAACATAT
AGTATGGGCAAGCAGGGAGCTAGAACGATTCGCAGTTAATCCTGGCCTGTTAGAAACATCAGAAGGCTGT
AGACAAATACTGGGACAGCTACAACCATCCCTTCAGACAGGATCAGAAGAACTTAGATCATTATATAATA
CAGTAGCAACCCTCTATTGTGTGCATCAAAGGATAGAGATAAAAGACACCAAGGAAGCTTTAGACAAGAT
AGAGGAAGAGCAAAACAAAAGTAAGACCACCGCACAGCAAGCGGCCGCTGATCTTCAGACCTGGAGGAGG
AGATATGAGGGACAATTGGAGAAGTGAATTATATAAATATAAAGTAGTAAAAATTGAACCATTAGGAGTA
GCACCCACCAAGGCAAAGAGAAGAGTGGTGCAGAGAGAAAAAAGAGCAGTGGGAATAGGAGCTTTGTTCC
TTGGGTTCTTGGGAGCAGCAGGAAGCACTATGGGCGCAGCGTCAATGACGCTGACGGTACAGGCCAGACA
ATTATTGTCTGGTATAGTGCAGCAGCAGAACAATTTGCTGAGGGCTATTGAGGCGCAACAGCATCTGTTG
CAACTCACAGTCTGGGGCATCAAGCAGCTCCAGGCAAGAATCCTGGCTGTGGAAAGATACCTAAAGGATC
AACAGCTCCTGGGGATTTGGGGTTGCTCTGGAAAACTCATTTGCACCACTGCTGTGCCTTGGAATGCTAG
TTGGAGTAATAAATCTCTGGAACAGATTTGGAATCACACGACCTGGATGGAGTGGGACAGAGAAATTAAC
AATTACACAAGCTTAATACACTCCTTAATTGAAGAATCGCAAAACCAGCAAGAAAAGAATGAACAAGAAT
TATTGGAATTAGATAAATGGGCAAGTTTGTGGAATTGGTTTAACATAACAAATTGGCTGTGGTATATAAA
ATTATTCATAATGATAGTAGGAGGCTTGGTAGGTTTAAGAATAGTTTTTGCTGTACTTTCTATAGTGAAT
AGAGTTAGGCAGGGATATTCACCATTATCGTTTCAGACCCACCTCCCAACCCCGAGGGGACCCGACAGGC
CCGAAGGAATAGAAGAAGAAGGTGGAGAGAGAGACAGAGACAGATCCATTCGATTAGTGAACGGATCTCG
ACGGTATCGCTAGCTTTTAAAAGAAAAGGGGGGATTGGGGGGTACAGTGCAGGGGAAAGAATAGTAGACA
TAATAGCAACAGACATACAAACTAAAGAATTACAAAAACAAATTACAAAAATTCAAAATTTTACTAGTGG
CTCCGGTGCCCGTCAGTGGGCAGAGCGCACATCGCCCACAGTCCCCGAGAAGTTGGGGGGAGGGGTCGGC
AATTGAACCGGTGCCTAGAGAAGGTGGCGCGGGGTAAACTGGGAAAGTGATGTCGTGTACTGGCTCCGCC
TTTTTCCCGAGGGTGGGGGAGAACCGTATATAAGTGCAGTAGTCGCCGTGAACGTTCTTTTTCGCAACGG
GTTTGCCGCCAGAACACAGGTAAGTGCCGTGTGTGGTTCCCGCGGGCCTGGCCTCTTTACGGGTTATGGC
CCTTGCGTGCCTTGAATTACTTCCACCTGGCTGCAGTACGTGATTCTTGATCCCGAGCTTCGGGTTGGAA
GTGGGTGGGAGAGTTCGAGGCCTTGCGCTTAAGGAGCCCCTTCGCCTCGTGCTTGAGTTGAGGCCTGGCC
TGGGCGCTGGGGCCGCCGCGTGCGAATCTGGTGGCACCTTCGCGCCTGTCTCGCTGCTTTCGATAAGTCT
CTAGCCATTTAAAATTTTTGATGACCTGCTGCGACGCTTTTTTTCTGGCAAGATAGTCTTGTAAATGCGG
GCCAAGATCTGCACACTGGTATTTCGGTTTTTGGGGCCGCGGGCGGCGACGGGGCCCGTGCGTCCCAGCG
CACATGTTCGGCGAGGCGGGGCCTGCGAGCGCGGCCACCGAGAATCGGACGGGGGTAGTCTCAAGCTGGC
CGGCCTGCTCTGGTGCCTGGTCTCGCGCCGCCGTGTATCGCCCCGCCCTGGGCGGCAAGGCTGGCCCGGT
CGGCACCAGTTGCGTGAGCGGAAAGATGGCCGCTTCCCGGCCCTGCTGCAGGGAGCTCAAAATGGAGGAC
GCGGCGCTCGGGAGAGCGGGCGGGTGAGTCACCCACACAAAGGAAAAGGGCCTTTCCGTCCTCAGCCGTC
GCTTCATGTGACTCCACGGAGTACCGGGCGCCGTCCAGGCACCTCGATTAGTTCTCGAGCTTTTGGAGTA
CGTCGTCTTTAGGTTGGGGGGAGGGGTTTTATGCGATGGAGTTTCCCCACACTGAGTGGGTGGAGACTGA
AGTTAGGCCAGCTTGGCACTTGATGTAATTCTCCTTGGAATTTGCCCTTTTTGAGTTTGGATCTTGGTTC
ATTCTCAAGCCTCAGACAGTGGTTCAAAGTTTTTTTCTTCCATTTCAGGTGTCGTGAGCCACCATGGTGA
GCAAGGGCGAGGAGCTGTTCACCGGGGTGGTGCCCATCCTGGTCGAGCTGGACGGCGACGTAAACGGCCA
CAAGTTCAGCGTGTCCGGCGAGGGCGAGGGCGATGCCACCTACGGCAAGCTGACCCTGAAGTTCATCTGC
ACCACCGGCAAGCTGCCCGTGCCCTGGCCCACCCTCGTGACCACCCTGACCTACGGCGTGCAGTGCTTCA
GCCGCTACCCCGACCACATGAAGCAGCACGACTTCTTCAAGTCCGCCATGCCCGAAGGCTACGTCCAGGA
GCGCACCATCTTCTTCAAGGACGACGGCAACTACAAGACCCGCGCCGAGGTGAAGTTCGAGGGCGACACC
CTGGTGAACCGCATCGAGCTGAAGGGCATCGACTTCAAGGAGGACGGCAACATCCTGGGGCACAAGCTGG
AGTACAACTACAACAGCCACAACGTCTATATCATGGCCGACAAGCAGAAGAACGGCATCAAGGTGAACTT
CAAGATCCGCCACAACATCGAGGACGGCAGCGTGCAGCTCGCCGACCACTACCAGCAGAACACCCCCATC
GGCGACGGCCCCGTGCTGCTGCCCGACAACCACTACCTGAGCACCCAGTCCGCCCTGAGCAAAGACCCCA
ACGAGAAGCGCGATCACATGGTCCTGCTGGAGTTCGTGACCGCCGCCGGGATCACTCTCGGCATGGACGA
GCTGTACAAGGGAAGCGGAGAGGGCAGGGGAAGTCTTCTAACATGCGGGGACGTGGAGGAAAATCCCGGC
CCCATGGCTCCTAAGAAGAAGAGGAAGGTGATGAGCCAGTTCGACATCCTGTGCAAGACCCCCCCCAAGG
TGCTGGTGCGGCAGTTCGTGGAGAGATTCGAGAGGCCCAGCGGCGAGAAGATCGCCAGCTGTGCCGCCGA
GCTGACCTACCTGTGCTGGATGATCACCCACAACGGCACCGCCATCAAGAGGGCCACCTTCATGAGCTAC
AACACCATCATCAGCAACAGCCTGAGCTTCGACATCGTGAACAAGAGCCTGCAGTTCAAGTACAAGACCC
AGAAGGCCACCATCCTGGAGGCCAGCCTGAAGAAGCTGATCCCCGCCTGGGAGTTCACCATCATCCCTTA
CAACGGCCAGAAGCACCAGAGCGACATCACCGACATCGTGTCCAGCCTGCAGCTGCAGTTCGAGAGCAGC
GAGGAGGCCGACAAGGGCAACAGCCACAGCAAGAAGATGCTGAAGGCCCTGCTGTCCGAGGGCGAGAGCA
TCTGGGAGATCACCGAGAAGATCCTGAACAGCTTCGAGTACACCAGCAGGTTCACCAAGACCAAGACCCT
GTACCAGTTCCTGTTCCTGGCCACATTCATCAACTGCGGCAGGTTCAGCGACATCAAGAACGTGGACCCC
AAGAGCTTCAAGCTGGTGCAGAACAAGTACCTGGGCGTGATCATTCAGTGCCTGGTGACCGAGACCAAGA
CAAGCGTGTCCAGGCACATCTACTTTTTCAGCGCCAGAGGCAGGATCGACCCCCTGGTGTACCTGGACGA
GTTCCTGAGGAACAGCGAGCCCGTGCTGAAGAGAGTGAACAGGACCGGCAACAGCAGCAGCAACAAGCAG
GAGTACCAGCTGCTGAAGGACAACCTGGTGCGCAGCTACAACAAGGCCCTGAAGAAGAACGCCCCCTACC
CCATCTTCGCTATCAAGAACTGCCCTAAGAGCCACATCGGCAGGCACCTGATGACCAGCTTTCTGAGCAT
GAAGGGCCTGACCGAGCTGACAAACGTGGTGGGCAACTGGAGCGACAAGAGGGCCTCCGCCGTGGCCAGG
ACCACCTACACCCACCAGATCACCGCCATCCCCGACCACTACTTCGCCCTGGTGTCCAGGTACTACGCCT
ACGACCCCATCAGCAAGGAGATGATCGCCCTGAAGGACGAGACCAACCCCATCGAGGAGTGGCAGCACAT
CGAGCAGCTGAAGGGCAGCGCCGAGGGCAGCATCAGATACCCCGCCTGGAACGGCATCATCAGCCAGGAG
GTGCTGGACTACCTGAGCAGCTACATCAACAGGCGGATCTAATAGCTCGAGCCCGGGTCTAGAGTCGACC
ATATGACCCAGCTTTCTTGTACAAAGTGGTGATAATCGAATTCCGATAATCAACCTCTGGATTACAAAAT
TTGTGAAAGATTGACTGGTATTCTTAACTATGTTGCTCCTTTTACGCTATGTGGATACGCTGCTTTAATG
CCTTTGTATCATGCTATTGCTTCCCGTATGGCTTTCATTTTCTCCTCCTTGTATAAATCCTGGTTGCTGT
CTCTTTATGAGGAGTTGTGGCCCGTTGTCAGGCAACGTGGCGTGGTGTGCACTGTGTTTGCTGACGCAAC
CCCCACTGGTTGGGGCATTGCCACCACCTGTCAGCTCCTTTCCGGGACTTTCGCTTTCCCCCTCCCTATT
GCCACGGCGGAACTCATCGCCGCCTGCCTTGCCCGCTGCTGGACAGGGGCTCGGCTGTTGGGCACTGACA
ATTCCGTGGTGTTGTCGGGGAAGCTGACGTCCTTTCCATGGCTGCTCGCCTGTGTTGCCACCTGGATTCT
GCGCGGGACGTCCTTCTGCTACGTCCCTTCGGCCCTCAATCCAGCGGACCTTCCTTCCCGCGGCCTGCTG
CCGGCTCTGCGGCCTCTTCCGCGTCTTCGCCTTCGCCCTCAGACGAGTCGGATCTCCCTTTGGGCCGCCT
CCCCGCATCGGTTGCTAGGAGAGACCATATGGGATCCGATATCGCCACCGTGGCTGAATGAGACTGGCCC
GCGGTTCGCTTTAAGACCAATGACTTACAAGGCAGCTGTAGATCTTAGCCACTTTTTAAAAGAAAAGGGG
GGACTGGAAGGGCTAATTCACTCCCAACGAAGACAAGATCTGCTTTTTGCTTGTACTGGGTCTCTCTGGT
TAGACCAGATCTGAGCCTGGGAGCTCTCTGGCTAACTAGGGAACCCACTGCTTAAGCCTCAATAAAGCTT
GCCTTGAGTGCTTCAAGTAGTGTGTGCCCGTCTGTTGTGTGACTCTGGTAACTAGAGATCCCTCAGACCC
TTTTAGTCAGTGTGGAAAATCTCTAGCAGTAGTAGTTCATGTCATCTTATTATTCAGTATTTATAACTTG
CAAAGAAATGAATATCAGAGAGTGAGAGGAACTTGTTTATTGCAGCTTATAATGGTTACAAATAAAGCAA
TAGCATCACAAATTTCACAAATAAAGCATTTTTTTCACTGCATTCTAGTTGTGGTTTGTCCAAACTCATC
AATGTATCTTATCATGTCTGGCTCTAGCTATCCCGCCCCTAACTCCGCCCATCCCGCCCCTAACTCCGCC
CAGTTCCGCCCATTCTCCGCCCCATGGCTGACTAATTTTTTTT
